Addgene plasmid #45984: pOSIP-KL (KanR, Lambda)
Purpose: (Empty Backbone)
Depositing lab: Drew Endy & Keith Shearwin. Depositing organization: Stanford University. Publication: One-step cloning and chromosomal integration of DNA. St-Pierre F, Cui L, Priest DG, Endy D, Dodd IB, Shearwin KE. ACS Synth Biol. 2013 Sep 20;2(9):537-41. doi: 10.1021/sb400021j. Epub 2013 May 20. PubMed 24050148.
Backbone
  Vector backbone: pOSIP
  Backbone size (bp): 6764
  Vector type: Bacterial Expression, Synthetic Biology
Growth in bacteria
  Bacterial resistance: Kanamycin, 50 μg/mL
  Growth temperature: 30°C
  Growth strain: DB3.1
  Growth instructions: Contains ccdB, so must be grown in a strain resistant to this product (e.g. DB3.1). Growth a 30C to repress expression of the integrase.
  Copy number: High Copy
Gene/Insert
  Sequencing primers: 5′ TAAACTGCCAGGAATTGGGGATC; 3′ GAAACGCAAAAAGGCCATCCGTC
Resource information
  A portion of this plasmid was derived from a plasmid made by: Plasmid was in part derived from: Haldimann, A. & Wanner, B. L. Conditional-replication, integration, excision, and retrieval plasmid-host systems for gene structure-function studies of bacteria. J. Bacteriol. 183, 6384–6393 (2001).
Terms and licenses: Academic/Nonprofit Terms; Industry Terms: Not Available to Industry
Depositor comments: Reference: St-Pierre F, Cui L et al., "One-step cloning and chromosomal integration of DNA", ACS Synthetic Biology, http://pubs.acs.org/doi/abs/10.1021/sb400021j
How to cite: pOSIP-KL (KanR, Lambda) was a gift from Drew Endy & Keith Shearwin (Addgene plasmid # 45984 ; http://n2t.net/addgene:45984 ; RRID:Addgene_45984)
