[The description below was written by a language model from this plasmid's Addgene catalogue record and pLannotate feature annotations shown in this document.]
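Description:
pOSIP-KL is an empty bacterial backbone from the pOSIP "one-step integration plasmid" family, designed for cloning a DNA fragment and inserting it into the E. coli chromosome at the phage lambda attachment site in a single transformation. The catalogue lists a backbone size of 6,764 bp, whereas the sequenced record annotated here is 6,406 nt; the record does not explain the difference.

The cloning region, flanked by rrnB T1/T2 and other terminators that insulate an insert from read-through transcription, holds a removable stuffer carrying the ccdB toxin gene together with a high-copy ColE1/pUC origin. This stuffer explains why the empty vector is high copy and must be kept in a CcdB-resistant strain such as DB3.1. Replacing it with an insert removes both the counterselectable toxin and the pUC origin, leaving only the R6K γ origin, which needs the pi protein. The plasmid should therefore be unable to replicate in ordinary hosts, so kanamycin selection (KanR) would recover only chromosomal integrants.

Integration is driven by λ integrase, which is encoded on the plasmid alongside a partial xis sequence and acts on the plasmid's λ attP site. Integrase expression is controlled by the temperature-sensitive λ cI repressor, so it stays off at 30 °C. Two FRT sites bracket the module containing the repressor, integrase, KanR and R6K origin, which allows FLP recombinase to excise these parts after integration and leave the insert with little vector sequence.

Several short annotations (PDK intron, attL4, a Plasmodium protein fragment, rop and bom fragments) are probably spurious or vestigial matches. The design derives in part from earlier conditional-replication, integration and excision plasmids.
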