Features (pLannotate 1.2.2; 24 found; start..end, strand, type, name):
    115..201     +  terminator     rrnB T1 terminator: Escherichia coli rrnB; transcription terminator T1 from the E. coli rrnB gene
    292..325     +  misc_feature   MCS (fragment): pUC18/19 multiple cloning site
    326..401     +  intron         PDK intron (fragment): pdk; modified pyruvate orthophosphate dikinase intron from Flaveria trinervia 3.0
    433..735     +  CDS            ccdB: CCDB_ECOLI - Also known as G, letB, letD. Experimental evidence at protein level: Swiss-Prot protein existence level 1. Toxic component of a type II toxin-antitoxin (TA) system, functioning in plasmid maintainence. Responsible for the post- segregational killing (PSK) of plasmid-free cells, also referred to as a plasmid addiction system. Half-life of over 2 hours. Cell killing by CcdB is accompanied by filamentation, defects in chromosome and plasmid segregation, defects in cell division, formation of anucleate cells, decreased DNA synthesis and plasmid loss. Interferes with the activity of DN
    768..1356    +  rep_origin     ori: high-copy-number ColE1/pMB1/pBR322/pUC origin of replication
   1416..1436    +  misc_feature   BioBrick suffix: universal suffix for all parts
   1491..1518    +  terminator     rrnB T2 terminator: transcription terminator T2 from the E. coli rrnB gene
   1567..1598    -  terminator     tonB terminator: bidirectional E. coli tonB-P14 transcription terminator
   1675..1708    +  protein_bind   FRT (minimal): supports FLP-mediated excision but not integration (Turan and Bode, 2011) FLP recombinase from the Saccharomyces cerevisiae 2μ plasmid
   1714..2427    -  CDS            λ repressor (ts): temperature-sensitive variant of the phage λ repressor; cIts; thermosensitivity is conferred by the A67T mutation
   2518..2688    +  CDS            xis (fragment): VXIS_LAMBD - Experimental evidence at protein level: Swiss-Prot protein existence level 1. Part of the excision complex necessary for the excision of prophage from the host genome by site-specific recombination at the att site. From Escherichia phage lambda (Bacteriophage lambda).
   2669..3739    +  CDS            λ integrase: integrase from phage λ; int
   3734..3795    +  protein_bind   attL4 (fragment): mutant version of attL; recombination site for the Gateway® LR reaction LR Clonase™
   3966..4781    +  CDS            KanR: aminoglycoside phosphotransferase confers resistance to kanamycin in bacteria or G418 (Geneticin®) in eukaryotes
   4793..4833    +  terminator     bacterial terminator (fragment): putative bacterial transcription terminator
   4903..5291    +  rep_origin     R6K γ ori: γ replication origin from E. coli plasmid R6K; requires the R6K initiator protein pi for replication
   5302..5349    +  protein_bind   FRT: FLP-mediated recombination occurs in the 8-bp core sequence TCTAGAAA (Turan and Bode, 2011). FLP recombinase from the Saccharomyces cerevisiae 2μ plasmid
   5356..5417    +  CDS            λ integrase (fragment): integrase from phage λ; int
   5412..5645    +  protein_bind   λ attP: attP; integrase from phage λ λ integrase
   5627..5770    +  CDS            YDH2_PLAFS (fragment): Protein predicted: Swiss-Prot protein existence level 4. From Plasmodium falciparum (isolate fcm17 / Senegal).
   5769..6015    -  terminator     λ tL3 terminator: transcription terminator tL3 from phage λ
   6072..6112    +  CDS            rop (fragment): Rop protein, which maintains plasmids at low copy number; rop
   6214..6253    +  misc_feature   bom (fragment): basis of mobility region from pBR322
   6338..18      +  terminator     rrnB T1 terminator (across the origin): Escherichia coli rrnB; transcription terminator T1 from the E. coli rrnB gene
>Addgene plasmid #45984 | pOSIP-KL (KanR, Lambda) | addgene full sequence | sequence record 354667 | Addgene NGS Result
CTCCTGAGTAGGACAAATCCGCCGGGAGCGGATTTGAACGTTGCGAAGCAACGGCCCGGAGGGTGGCGGG
CAGGACGCCCGCCATAAACTGCCAGGAATTAATTCCCCAGGCATCAAATAAAACGAAAGGCTCAGTCGAA
AGACTGGGCCTTTCGTTTTATCTGTTGTTTGTCGGTGAACGCTCTCCTGAGTAGGACAAATCCGCCGGGA
GCGGATTTGAACGTTGCGAAGCAACGGCCCGGAGGGTGGCGGGCAGGACGCCCGCCATAAACTGCCAGGA
ATTGGGGATCGGAATTCGAGCTCGGTACCCGGGGATCCTCTAGAGGGCTTACTAAAAGCCAGATAACAGT
ATGCGTATTTGCGCGCTGATTTTTGCGGTATAAGAATATATACTGATATGTATACCCGAAGTATGTCAAA
AAGAGGTATGCTATGCAGTTTAAGGTTTACACCTATAAAAGAGAGAGCCGTTATCGTCTGTTTGTGGATG
TACAGAGTGATATTATTGACACGCCCGGGCGACGGATGGTGATCCCCCTGGCCAGTGCACGTCTGCTGTC
AGATAAAGTCTCCCGTGAACTTTACCCGGTGGTGCATATCGGGGATGAAAGCTGGCGCATGATGACCACC
GATATGGCCAGTGTGCCGGTCTCCGTTATCGGGGAAGAAGTGGCTGATCTCAGCCACCGCGAAAATGACA
TCAAAAACGCCATTAACCTGATGTTCTGGGGAATATAATAACCCGTAGAAAAGATCAAAAGATCTTCTTG
AGATCCTTTTTTTCTGCGCGTAATCTGCTACTTGCAAACAAAAAAACCACCGCTACCAGCGGTGGTTTGT
TTGCCGGATCAAGAGCTACCAACTCTTTTTCCGAAGGTAACTGGCTTTAGCAGAGCGCAGATACCAAATA
CTGTCCTTCTAGTGTAGCCGTAGTTAGGCCACCACTTCAAGAACTCTGTAGCACCGCCTACATACCTCGC
TCTGCTAATCCTGTTACCAGTGGCTGCTGCCAGTGGCGATAAGTCGTGTCTTACCGGGTTGGACTCAAGA
CGATAGTTACCGGATAAGGCGCAGCGGTCGGGCTGAACGGGGGGTTCGTGCACACAGCCCAGCTTGGAGC
GAACGACCTACACCGAACTGAGATACCTACAGCGTGAGCTATGAGAAAGCGCCACGCTTCCCGAAGGGAG
AAAGGCGGACAGGTATCCGGTAAGCGGCAGGGTCGGAACAGGAGAGCGCACGAGGGAGCTTCCAGGGGGA
AACGCCTGGTATCTTTATAGTCCTGTCGGGTTTCGCCACCTCTGACTTGAGCGTCGATTTTTGTGATGCT
CGTCAGGGGGGCGGAGCCTATGGAAAAACGCCAGCAACGCGGCCTTTTTACGGTTCCTGGCCTTTTGCTG
GCCTTTTGCTCACATTACTAGTAGCGGCCGCTGCAGGCATGCCTCGAGATGCATGGCGCCTAACCTAAAC
TGACAGGCATCAAATTAAGCAGAAGGCCATCCTGACGGATGGCCTTTTTGCGTTTCGAACAATTGAAAAA
ACCTCGCGCCTTACCTGTTGAGTAATAGTCAAAAGCCTCCGGTCGGAGGCTTTTGACTTTCTGCTTACTG
AATTTCGGTGGTGCCGTTAATTAACCGGTGGGCCCTCATGATAATAATGGTTTCTTAGACGTCCGAAGTT
CCTATTCTCTAGAAAGTATAGGAACTTCCCTAGTCAGCCAAACGTCTCTTCAGGCCACTGACTAGCGATA
ACTTTCCCCACAACGGAACAACTCTCATTGCATGGGATCATTGGGTACTGTGGGTTTAGTGGTTGTAAAA
ACACCTGACCGCTATCCCTGATCAGTTTCTTGAAGGTAAACTCATCACCCCCAAGTCTGGCTATGCAGAA
ATCACCTGGCTCAACAGCCTGCTCAGGGTCAACGAGAATTAACATTCCGTCAGGAAAGCTTGGCTTGGAG
CCTGTTGGTGCGGTCATGGAATTACCTTCAACCTCAAGCCAGAATGCAGAATCACTGGCTTTTTTGGTTG
TGCTTACCCATCTCTCCGCATCACCTTTGGTAAAGGTTCTAAGCTTAGGTGAGAACATCCCTGCCTGAAC
ATGAGAAAAAACAGGGTACTCATACTCACTTCTAAGTGACGGCTGCATACTAACCGCTTCATACATCTCG
TAGATTTCTCTGGCGATTGAAGGGCTAAATTCTTCAACGCTAACTTTGAGAATTTTTGTAAGCAATGCGG
CGTTATAAGCATTTAATGCATTGATGCCATTAAATAAAGCACCAACGCCTGACTGCCCCATCCCCATCTT
GTCTGCGACAGATTCCTGGGATAAGCCAAGTTCATTTTTCTTTTTTTCATAAATTGCTTTAAGGCGACGT
GCGTCCTCAAGCTGCTCTTGTGTTAATGGTTTCTTTTTTGTGCTCATACGTTAAATCTATCACCGCAAGG
GATAAATATCTAACACCGTGCGTGTTGACTATTTTACCTCTGGCGGTGATAATGGTTGCATGTACTAAGG
AGGTTGTATACGCGTCGTCGATGGGTTCGGGAATGCAGGATATTCCCACCTCCGGTTAAGGATGGAAGAG
AGTATCTGTTCCACGAATCAGCGGTAAAGGTTGACTTAAATCGACCAGTAACAGGTGGCCTTTTGAAGAG
GATCAGAAATGGGAAGAAGGCGAAGTCATGAGCGCCGGGATTTACCCCCTAACCTTTATATAAGAAACAA
TGGATATTACTGCTACAGGGACCCAAGGACGGGTAAAGAGTTTGGATTAGGCAGAGACAGGCGAATCGCA
ATCACTGAAGCTATACAGGCCAACATTGAGTTATTTTCAGGACACAAACACAAGCCTCTGACAGCGAGAA
TCAACAGTGATAATTCCGTTACGTTACATTCATGGCTTGATCGCTACGAAAAAATCCTGGCCAGCAGAGG
AATCAAGCAGAAGACACTCATAAATTACATGAGCAAAATTAAAGCAATAAGGAGGGGTCTGCCTGATGCT
CCACTTGAAGACATCACCACAAAAGAAATTGCGGCAATGCTCAATGGATACATAGACGAGGGCAAGGCGG
CGTCAGCCAAGTTAATCAGATCAACACTGAGCGATGCATTCCGAGAGGCAATAGCTGAAGGCCATATAAC
AACAAACCATGTCGCTGCCACTCGCGCAGCAAAATCAGAGGTAAGGAGATCAAGACTTACGGCTGACGAA
TACCTGAAAATTTATCAAGCAGCAGAATCATCACCATGTTGGCTCAGACTTGCAATGGAACTGGCTGTTG
TTACCGGGCAACGAGTTGGTGATTTATGCGAAATGAAGTGGTCTGATATCGTAGATGGATATCTTTATGT
CGAGCAAAGCAAAACAGGCGTAAAAATTGCCATCCCAACAGCATTGCATATTGATGCTCTCGGAATATCA
ATGAAGGAAACACTTGATAAATGCAAAGAGATTCTTGGCGGAGAAACCATAATTGCATCTACTCGTCGCG
AACCGCTTTCATCCGGCACAGTATCAAGGTATTTTATGCGCGCACGAAAAGCATCAGGTCTTTCCTTCGA
AGGGGATCCGCCTACCTTTCACGAGTTGCGCAGTTTGTCTGCAAGACTCTATGAGAAGCAGATAAGCGAT
AAGTTTGCTCAACATCTTCTCGGGCATAAGTCGGACACCATGGCATCACAGTATCGTGATGACAGAGGCA
GGGAGTGGGACAAAATTGAAATCAAATAATGATTTTATTTTGACTGATAGTGACCTGTTCGTTGCAACAA
ATTGATAAGCAATGCCAAGCTTGGCACTGGCTGATCAGCTAGCCCATGGGTATGGACAGTTTTCCCTTTG
ATATGTAACGCACGTTGTGTCTCAAAATCTCTGATGTTACATTGCACAAGATAAAAATATATCATCATGA
ACAATAAAACTGTCTGCTTACATAAACAGTAATACAAGGGGTGTTATGAGCCATATTCAACGGGAAACGT
CTTGCTCCCGTCCGCGCTTAAACTCCAACATGGACGCTGATTTATATGGGTATAAATGGGCTCGCGATAA
TGTCGGGCAATCAGGTGCGACAATCTATCGCTTGTATGGGAAGCCCGATGCGCCAGAGTTGTTTCTGAAA
CATGGCAAAGGTAGCGTTGCCAATGATGTTACAGATGAGATGGTCCGTCTCAACTGGCTGACGGAGTTTA
TGCCTCTCCCGACCATCAAGCATTTTATCCGTACTCCTGATGATGCGTGGTTACTCACCACCGCGATTCC
TGGGAAAACAGCCTTCCAGGTATTAGAAGAATATCCTGATTCAGGTGAAAATATTGTTGATGCGCTGGCC
GTGTTCCTGCGCCGGTTACATTCGATTCCTGTTTGTAATTGTCCTTTTAACAGCGATCGTGTATTTCGTC
TTGCTCAGGCGCAATCACGCATGAATAACGGTTTGGTTGATGCGAGTGATTTTGATGACGAGCGTAATGG
CTGGCCTGTTGAACAAGTCTGGAAAGAAATGCACAAGCTCTTGCCATTCTCACCGGATTCAGTCGTCACT
CATGGTGATTTCTCACTTGATAACCTTATTTTTGACGAGGGGAAATTAATAGGTTGTATTGATGTTGGAC
GGGTCGGAATCGCAGACCGTTACCAGGACCTTGCCATTCTTTGGAACTGCCTCGGTGAGTTTTCTCCTTC
ATTACAGAAACGGCTTTTTCAAAAATATGGTATTGATAATCCTGATATGAATAAATTGCAGTTTCATTTG
ATGCTCGATGAGTTTTTCTAATAATACTAGCAGAAATCATCCTTAGCGAAAGCTAAGGATTTTTTTTATC
TGATTACCGCCTTTGAGTGAGCGTCGACCTAGTGCGGCCGCAAGATCCGGCCACGATGCGTCCGGCGTAG
AGGATCTGAAGATCAGCAGTTCAACCTGTTGATAGTACGTACTAAGCTCTCATGTTTCACGTACTAAGCT
CTCATGTTTAACGTACTAAGCTCTCATGTTTAACGAACTAAACCCTCATGGCTAACGTACTAAGCTCTCA
TGGCTAACGTACTAAGCTCTCATGTTTCACGTACTAAGCTCTCATGTTTGAACAATAAAATTAATATAAA
TCAGCAACTTAAATAGCCTCTAAGGTTTTAAGTTTTATAAGAAAAAAAAGAATATATAAGGCTTTTAAAG
CTTTTAAGGTTTAACGGTTGTGGACAACAAGCCAGGGATGTAACGCACTGAGAAGCCCTTAGAGCCTCTC
AAAGCAATTTTGAGTGACACAGGAACACTTAACGGCTGACATGGGAATTAGGAAGTTCCTATTCCGAAGT
TCCTATTCTCTAGAAAGTATAGGAACTTCCATATGCCATGGCATCACAGTATCGTGATGACAGAGGCAGG
GAGTGGGACAAAATTGAAATCAAATAATGATTTTATTTTGACTGATAGTGACCTGTTCGTTGCAACAAAT
TGATAAGCAATGCTTTTTTATAATGCCAACTTAGTATAAAAAAGCTGAACGAGAAACGTAAAATGATATA
AATATCAATATATTAAATTAGATTTTGCATAAAAAACAGACTACATAATACTGTAAAACACAACATATAT
GCAGTCACTATGAATCAACTACTTAGATGGTATTAGTGACCTGTAACAGAGCATTAGCGCAAGGTGATTT
TTGTCTTCTTGCGCTAATTTTTTGTCATCAAACCTGTCGCACTCCAGAGAAGCACAAAGCCTCGCAATCC
AGTGCAAAGCTAGCTTCTTCGTCTGTTTCTACTGGTATTGGCACAAACCTGATTCCAATTTGAGCAAGGC
TATGTGCCATCTCGATACTCGTTCTTAACTCAACAGAAGATGCTTTGTGCATACAGCCCCTCGTTTATTA
TTTATCTCCTCAGCCAGCCGCTGTGCTTTCAGTGGATTTCGGATAACAGAAAGGCCGGGAAATACCCAGC
CTCGCTTTGTAACGGAGTAGAGACGAAAGTGATTGCGCCTACCCGGATATTATCGTGAGGATGCGTCATC
GCCATTAATTCACTGATCAGTGATAAGCTGTCAAACATGAGAATTGATCCGGCTGCCTCGCGCGTTTCGG
TGATGACGGTGAAAACCTCTGACACATGCAGCTCCCGGAGACGGTCACAGCTTGTCTGTAAGCGGATGCC
GGGAGCAGACAAGCCCGTCAGGGCGCGTCAGCGGGTGTTGGCGGGTGTCGGGGCGCAGCCATGACCCAGT
CACGTAGCGATAGCGGAGTGTATGCTGCACATGACATTAACCTATAAAAATAGGCGTATCACGAGGCCCT
TTCGTCTTCAAGAATTAATTCCCAATTCCCCAGGCATCAAATAAAACGAAAGGCTCAGTCGAAAGACTGG
GCCTTTCGTTTTATCTGTTGTTTGTCGGTGAACGCT
